Addgene plasmid #236717: pAAVLINKv1-pCALM1-Cre-3' ITSN1
Purpose: 3' AAVLINK plasmid for ITSN1 expression
Depositing lab: Zhonghua Lu. Depositing organization: Shenzhen Institute of Advanced Technology (SIAT), Chinese Academy of Sciences. Publication: AAVLINK: A potent DNA-recombination method for large cargo delivery in gene therapy. Lin J, Lin Y, Liu N, Cao W, Zhang J, Wen S, Zhang Y, Liao W, Hong Z, Lin Y, Liu Q, Liu H, Li Q, Chen B, Li M, Luo Z, Yang L, Yang Y, Zheng SH, Wang Y, Chu H, Hu Y, Qin Y, Luo BX, Tian S, Chen Y, Yan T, Yang L, Wang H, Liu T, Jiang Y, Lu Z. Cell. 2026 Feb 5;189(3):969-986.e17. doi: 10.1016/j.cell.2025.12.039. Epub 2026 Jan 27. PubMed 41605211.
Backbone
  Vector backbone: pAAV-hSyn-EGFP
  Backbone manufacturer: Addgene
  Vector type: AAV, Cre/Lox
Growth in bacteria
  Bacterial resistance: Ampicillin, 100 μg/mL
  Growth temperature: 37°C
  Growth strain: NEB Stable
  Copy number: High Copy
Gene/Insert
  Gene/Insert name: ITSN1
  Species: H. sapiens (human)
  Entrez Gene: ITSN1 (a.k.a. ITSN, SH3D1A, SH3P17)
  Promoter: pCALM1
  Tag / fusion protein: FLAG (C terminal on insert)
  Cloning method: Restriction Enzyme; 5′ cloning site unknown (unknown if destroyed); 3′ cloning site unknown (unknown if destroyed)
  Sequencing primers: 5′ n/a
Terms and licenses: Academic/Nonprofit Terms; Industry Terms: Not Available to Industry
Depositor comments: See publication for corresponding AAV Link vectors.
How to cite: pAAVLINKv1-pCALM1-Cre-3' ITSN1 was a gift from Zhonghua Lu (Addgene plasmid # 236717 ; http://n2t.net/addgene:236717 ; RRID:Addgene_236717)
