[The description below was written by a language model from this plasmid's Addgene catalogue record and pLannotate feature annotations shown in this document.]
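Description:
pAAVLINKv1-pCALM1-Cre-3' ITSN1 is the 3' half of a two-vector AAVLINK set intended to deliver human intersectin-1 (ITSN1), a coding sequence too large for a single AAV genome. It is an AAV transfer plasmid derived from pAAV-hSyn-EGFP. It is maintained in E. coli at high copy through a ColE1/pUC-type origin with ampicillin selection (AmpR), and it also carries an f1 origin. One complete AAV2 ITR is annotated, while the other is detected only as short fragments, which is a common result when ITRs are annotated from sequencing reads. The deposit record lists a recombination-deficient growth strain, consistent with the need to keep the repeats stable.

Reading from the fragmented ITR, the cassette begins with a Cre recombinase open reading frame. The catalogue gives the promoter as pCALM1; it was not picked up as a feature but presumably lies in the unannotated stretch upstream of Cre. Cre is followed directly by a short piece of the chimeric β-globin/immunoglobulin intron and a lox2272 site. Next comes a roughly 1.7 kb ITSN1 fragment, which the annotation tool matched to the mouse orthologue although the record states the insert is human. This fragment is fused at its C terminus to 3xFLAG and is followed by WPRE segments and SV40 polyadenylation sequences.

This layout suggests that Cre made from this vector recombines its lox2272 site with a matching site on the partner 5' vector, joining the two genomes. On that reading, the intron fragment would supply splice acceptor sequence that removes the lox junction and restores a full-length, FLAG-tagged ITSN1 transcript. The record does not spell out this mechanism and refers to the publication for the corresponding partner vectors.
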