Features (pLannotate 1.2.2; 19 found; start..end, strand, type, name):
    566..606     +  intron         chimeric intron (fragment): chimera between introns from human β-globin and immunoglobulin heavy chain genes
    613..637     +  protein_bind   lox2272 (fragment): Cre-mediated recombination occurs in the 8-bp core sequence (GGATACTT). lox2272 sites are compatible with each other, but incompatible with loxP or loxN sites (Lee and Saito, 1988). Cre recombinase
    712..2424    +  CDS            Itsn1 (fragment): ITSN1_MOUSE - Also known as Ese1 From Mus musculus (Mouse).
   2431..2496    +  CDS            3xFLAG: three tandem FLAG® epitope tags, followed by an enterokinase cleavage site
   2508..2665    +  misc_feature   WPRE (fragment): woodchuck hepatitis virus posttranscriptional regulatory element
   2671..2755    +  misc_feature   WPRE (fragment): woodchuck hepatitis virus posttranscriptional regulatory element
   2754..2797    -  polyA_signal   SV40 poly(A) signal (fragment): SV40 polyadenylation signal
   2801..2868    -  polyA_signal   SV40 poly(A) signal (fragment): SV40 polyadenylation signal
   2974..3114    +  repeat_region  AAV2 ITR: inverted terminal repeat of adeno-associated virus serotype 2 inverted
   3119..3170    -  misc_feature   bom (fragment): basis of mobility region from pBR322
   3189..3644    +  rep_origin     f1 ori (sequence partly withheld): f1 bacteriophage origin of replication; arrow indicates direction of (+) strand synthesis
   3645..3694    -  misc_feature   bom (fragment): basis of mobility region from pBR322
   3796..3831    -  CDS            rop (fragment): Rop protein, which maintains plasmids at low copy number; rop
   3926..4030    +  promoter       AmpR promoter: bla
   4031..4891    +  CDS            AmpR: β-lactamase; bla; confers resistance to ampicillin, carbenicillin, and related antibiotics
   5062..5650    +  rep_origin     ori: high-copy-number ColE1/pMB1/pBR322/pUC origin of replication
   5723..5750    +  repeat_region  AAV2 ITR (fragment): inverted terminal repeat of adeno-associated virus serotype 2 inverted
   5779..5806    +  repeat_region  AAV2 ITR (fragment): inverted terminal repeat of adeno-associated virus serotype 2 inverted
   5988..562     +  CDS            cre (across the origin): RECR_BPP1 - Experimental evidence at protein level: Swiss-Prot protein existence level 1. Catalyzes site-specific recombination between two 34-base- pair LOXP sites. Its role is to maintain the phage genome as a monomeric unit-copy plasmid in the lysogenic state. From Escherichia phage P1 (Bacteriophage P1).
>Addgene plasmid #236717 | pAAVLINKv1-pCALM1-Cre-3' ITSN1 | addgene full sequence | sequence record 476867 | Addgene NGS Result
GGATATACGTAATCTGGCATTTCTGGGGATTGCTTATAACACCCTGTTACGTATAGCCGAAATTGCCAGG
ATCAGGGTTAAAGATATCTCACGTACTGACGGTGGGAGAATGTTAATCCATATTGGCAGAACGAAAACGC
TGGTTAGCACCGCAGGTGTAGAGAAGGCACTTAGCCTGGGGGTAACTAAACTGGTCGAGCGATGGATTTC
CGTCTCTGGTGTAGCTGATGATCCGAATAACTACCTGTTTTGCCGGGTCAGAAAAAATGGTGTTGCCGCG
CCATCTGCCACCAGCCAGCTATCAACTCGCGCCCTGGAAGGGATTTTTGAAGCAACTCATCGATTGATTT
ACGGCGCTAAGGATGACTCTGGTCAGAGATACCTGGCCTGGTCTGGACACAGTGCCCGTGTCGGAGCCGC
GCGAGATATGGCCCGCGCTGGAGTTTCAATACCGGAGATCATGCAAGCTGGTGGCTGGACCAATGTAAAT
ATTGTAATGAACTATATCCGTAACCTGGATAGTGAAACAGGGGCAATGGTGCGCCTGCTGGAAGATGGCG
ATTAGGTAAGTATCAAGGTTACAAGACAGGTTTAAGGAGACCAATAACTAGTATAACTTCGTATAGGATA
CTTTATAGCAATTTATGAAACTGGGCTTGTCGAGACAGAGAAGACTCTTGCGTTTCTGATAGGCACCTAT
TGGTCTTACTGACATCCACTTTGCCTTTCTCTCCACAGGTGATTGGGATGTACGACTACACCGCGCAGAA
TGACGATGAGCTGGCCTTCAACAAGGGCCAGATCATCAACGTCCTCAACAAGGAGGACCCTGACTGGTGG
AAAGGAGAAGTCAATGGACAAGTGGGGCTCTTCCCATCCAATTATGTGAAGCTGACCACAGACATGGACC
CAAGCCAGCAATGGTGTTCAGACTTACATCTCTTGGATATGTTGACCCCAACTGAAAGAAAGCGACAAGG
ATACATCCACGAGCTCATTGTCACCGAGGAGAACTATGTGAATGACCTGCAGCTGGTCACAGAGATTTTT
CAAAAACCCCTGATGGAGTCTGAGCTGCTGACAGAAAAAGAGGTTGCTATGATTTTTGTGAACTGGAAGG
AGCTGATTATGTGTAATATCAAACTACTAAAAGCGCTGAGAGTCCGCAAGAAGATGTCCGGGGAGAAGAT
GCCTGTGAAGATGATTGGAGACATCCTGAGCGCACAGCTGCCGCACATGCAGCCCTACATCCGCTTCTGC
AGCCGCCAGCTCAACGGGGCTGCCCTGATCCAGCAGAAGACGGACGAGGCCCCAGACTTCAAGGAGTTCG
TCAAAAGATTGGCAATGGATCCTCGGTGTAAAGGGATGCCACTCTCTAGTTTTATACTGAAGCCTATGCA
ACGGGTAACAAGATACCCACTGATCATTAAAAATATCCTGGAAAACACCCCTGAAAACCACCCGGACCAC
AGCCACTTGAAGCACGCCCTGGAGAAGGCGGAAGAGCTCTGTTCCCAGGTGAACGAAGGGGTGCGGGAGA
AGGAGAACTCTGACCGGCTGGAGTGGATCCAGGCCCACGTGCAGTGTGAAGGCCTGTCTGAGCAACTTGT
GTTCAATTCAGTGACCAATTGCTTGGGGCCGCGCAAATTTCTGCACAGTGGGAAGCTCTACAAGGCCAAG
AGCAACAAGGAGCTGTATGGCTTCCTTTTCAACGACTTCCTCCTGCTGACTCAGATCACGAAGCCTTTGG
GGTCTTCTGGCACCGACAAAGTCTTCAGCCCCAAATCAAACCTGCAGTATAAAATGTATAAAACACCTAT
TTTCCTAAATGAGGTTCTAGTAAAATTACCCACCGACCCTTCTGGAGACGAGCCCATCTTCCACATCTCC
CACATTGACCGCGTCTATACTCTCCGAGCAGAAAGCATAAATGAAAGGACTGCCTGGGTGCAGAAAATCA
AAGCTGCTTCTGAACTCTACATAGAGACTGAGAAAAAGAAGCGCGAGAAAGCGTACCTGGTCCGTTCCCA
AAGGGCAACAGGCATTGGAAGGTTGATGGTGAACGTGGTTGAAGGCATCGAGTTGAAACCCTGTCGGTCA
CATGGAAAGAGCAACCCGTACTGTGAGGTGACCATGGGTTCCCAGTGCCACATCACCAAGACGATCCAGG
ACACTCTGAACCCCAAGTGGAATTCCAACTGCCAGTTCTTCATCCGAGACCTGGAGCAGGAAGTCCTCTG
CATCACTGTGTTCGAGAGGGACCAGTTCTCACCAGATGATTTTTTGGGTCGGACGGAGATCCGCGTGGCG
GACATCAAGAAAGACCAGGGCTCCAAAGGTCCAGTTACGAAGTGTCTTCTGCTGCACGAAGTCCCCACGG
GAGAGATTGTGGTCCGCTTGGACCTGCAGTTGTTTGATGAGCCGTGTACAGACTACAAAGACCATGACGG
TGATTATAAAGATCATGACATCGACTACAAGGATGACGATGACAAGTAACTCGAGATAATCAACCTCTGG
ATTACAAAATTTGTGAAAGATTGACTGGTATTCTTAACTATGTTGCTCCTTTTACGCTATGTGGATACGC
TGCTTTAATGCCTTTGTATCATGCTATTGCTTCCCGTATGGCTTTCATTTTCTCCTCCTTGTATAAATCC
TGGTTAGTTCTTGCCACGGCGGAACTCATCGCCGCCTGCCTTGCCCGCTGCTGGACAGGGGCTCGGCTGT
TGGGCACTGACAATTCCGTGGTGTTTATTTGTGAAATTTGTGATGCTATTGCTTTATTTGTAACCATCTA
GCTTTATTTGTGAAATTTGTGATGCTATTGCTTTATTTGTAACCATTATAAGCTGCAATAAACAAGTTAA
CAACAACAATTGCATTCATTTTATGTTTCAGGTTCAGGGGGAGATGTGGGAGGTTTTTTAAAGATCTGGA
GACCGGTGTGGCACGTGCGGACCGAGCGGCCGCAGGAACCCCTAGTGATGGAGTTGGCCACTCCCTCTCT
GCGCGCTCGCTCGCTCACTGAGGCCGGGCGACCAAAGGTCGCCCGACGCCCGGGCTTTGCCCGGGCGGCC
TCAGTGAGCGAGCGAGCGCGCAGCTGCCTGCAGGGGCGCCTGATGCGGTATTTTCTCCTTACGCATCTGT
GCGGTATTTCACACCGCATA
[95 nt withheld, positions 3171-3265]
T
[46 nt withheld, positions 3267-3312]
C
[141 nt withheld, positions 3314-3454]
CCTTTGACGTTGGAGTCCACGTTCTTT
[37 nt withheld, positions 3482-3518]
ACTCTATCTCGGGCTATTCTTTTGATTTATAAGGGATTTTGCCGATTTCGGTCTATTGGTTAAAAAATGA
GCTGATTTAACAAAAATTTAACGCGAATTTTAACAAAATATTAACGTTTACAATTTTATGGTGCACTCTC
AGTACAATCTGCTCTGATGCCGCATAGTTAAGCCAGCCCCGACACCCGCCAACACCCGCTGACGCGCCCT
GACGGGCTTGTCTGCTCCCGGCATCCGCTTACAGACAAGCTGTGACCGTCTCCGGGAGCTGCATGTGTCA
GAGGTTTTCACCGTCATCACCGAAACGCGCGAGACGAAAGGGCCTCGTGATACGCCTATTTTTATAGGTT
AATGTCATGATAATAATGGTTTCTTAGACGTCAGGTGGCACTTTTCGGGGAAATGTGCGCGGAACCCCTA
TTTGTTTATTTTTCTAAATACATTCAAATATGTATCCGCTCATGAGACAATAACCCTGATAAATGCTTCA
ATAATATTGAAAAAGGAAGAGTATGAGTATTCAACATTTCCGTGTCGCCCTTATTCCCTTTTTTGCGGCA
TTTTGCCTTCCTGTTTTTGCTCACCCAGAAACGCTGGTGAAAGTAAAAGATGCTGAAGATCAGTTGGGTG
CACGAGTGGGTTACATCGAACTGGATCTCAACAGCGGTAAGATCCTTGAGAGTTTTCGCCCCGAAGAACG
TTTTCCAATGATGAGCACTTTTAAAGTTCTGCTATGTGGCGCGGTATTATCCCGTATTGACGCCGGGCAA
GAGCAACTCGGTCGCCGCATACACTATTCTCAGAATGACTTGGTTGAGTACTCACCAGTCACAGAAAAGC
ATCTTACGGATGGCATGACAGTAAGAGAATTATGCAGTGCTGCCATAACCATGAGTGATAACACTGCGGC
CAACTTACTTCTGACAACGATCGGAGGACCGAAGGAGCTAACCGCTTTTTTGCACAACATGGGGGATCAT
GTAACTCGCCTTGATCGTTGGGAACCGGAGCTGAATGAAGCCATACCAAACGACGAGCGTGACACCACGA
TGCCTGTAGCAATGGCAACAACGTTGCGCAAACTATTAACTGGCGAACTACTTACTCTAGCTTCCCGGCA
ACAATTAATAGACTGGATGGAGGCGGATAAAGTTGCAGGACCACTTCTGCGCTCGGCCCTTCCGGCTGGC
TGGTTTATTGCTGATAAATCTGGAGCCGGTGAGCGTGGGTCTCGCGGTATCATTGCAGCACTGGGGCCAG
ATGGTAAGCCCTCCCGTATCGTAGTTATCTACACGACGGGGAGTCAGGCAACTATGGATGAACGAAATAG
ACAGATCGCTGAGATAGGTGCCTCACTGATTAAGCATTGGTAACTGTCAGACCAAGTTTACTCATATATA
CTTTAGATTGATTTAAAACTTCATTTTTAATTTAAAAGGATCTAGGTGAAGATCCTTTTTGATAATCTCA
TGACCAAAATCCCTTAACGTGAGTTTTCGTTCCACTGAGCGTCAGACCCCGTAGAAAAGATCAAAGGATC
TTCTTGAGATCCTTTTTTTCTGCGCGTAATCTGCTGCTTGCAAACAAAAAAACCACCGCTACCAGCGGTG
GTTTGTTTGCCGGATCAAGAGCTACCAACTCTTTTTCCGAAGGTAACTGGCTTCAGCAGAGCGCAGATAC
CAAATACTGTTCTTCTAGTGTAGCCGTAGTTAGGCCACCACTTCAAGAACTCTGTAGCACCGCCTACATA
CCTCGCTCTGCTAATCCTGTTACCAGTGGCTGCTGCCAGTGGCGATAAGTCGTGTCTTACCGGGTTGGAC
TCAAGACGATAGTTACCGGATAAGGCGCAGCGGTCGGGCTGAACGGGGGGTTCGTGCACACAGCCCAGCT
TGGAGCGAACGACCTACACCGAACTGAGATACCTACAGCGTGAGCTATGAGAAAGCGCCACGCTTCCCGA
AGGGAGAAAGGCGGACAGGTATCCGGTAAGCGGCAGGGTCGGAACAGGAGAGCGCACGAGGGAGCTTCCA
GGGGGAAACGCCTGGTATCTTTATAGTCCTGTCGGGTTTCGCCACCTCTGACTTGAGCGTCGATTTTTGT
GATGCTCGTCAGGGGGGCGGAGCCTATGGAAAAACGCCAGCAACGCGGCCTTTTTACGGTTCCTGGCCTT
TTGCTGGCCTTTTGCTCACATGTCCTGCAGGCAGCTGCGCGCTCGCTCGCTCACTGAGGCCGCCCGGGCG
TCGGGCGACCTTTGGTCGCCCGGCCTCAGTGAGCGAGCGAGCGCGCAGAGAGGGAGTGGCCAACTCCATC
ACTAGGGGTTCCTGCGGCCGCACGCGTCGCTCTGCGCGAGGCGGCTCCGCCGCGGCGGAGGGATACGGCG
CACCATATATATATCGCGGGGCGCAGACTCGCGCTCCGGCAGTGGTGCTGGGAGTGTCGTGGACGCCGTG
CCGTTACTCGTACGCCACCATGTCCAATTTACTGACCGTACACCAAAATTTGCCTGCATTACCGGTCGAT
GCAACGAGTGATGAGGTTCGCAAGAACCTGATGGACATGTTCAGGGATCGCCAGGCGTTTTCTGAGCATA
CCTGGAAAATGCTTCTGTCCGTTTGCCGGTCGTGGGCGGCATGGTGCAAGTTGAATAACCGGAAATGGTT
TCCCGCAGAACCTGAAGATGTTCGCGATTATCTTCTATATCTTCAGGCGCGCGGTCTGGCAGTAAAAACC
ATCCAGCAACATTTGGGCCAGCTAAACATGCTTCATCGTCGGTCCGGGCTGCCACGACCAAGTGACAGCA
ATGCTGTTTCACTGGTTATGCGGCGGATCCGAAAAGAAAACGTTGATGCCGGTGAACGTGCAAAACAGGC
TCTAGCGTTCGAACGCACTGATTTCGACCAGGTTCGTTCACTCATGGAAAATAGCGATCGCTGCCA
